>Addgene plasmid #22439 | pGL2 enhancer- F6 Sp-1 mut | addgene partial sequence | sequence record 28453 | 22439 with LucNRev
ATGGCGCCGGGCCTTTCTTTATGTTTTTGGCGTCTTCCATTTTACCAACAGTACCGGAATGCCAAGCTTA
CTTAGATCTCGAGATGTTACTGTGCGTCCACTCTGCTGCCTGCTCCAGCAGAGCCCTGGCCTTTTCCTTA
GGAAGAGGGAGGGGACCGAGAGGAGGGGGCAGTGGGAGGGGGCTCTCCAGTGCTGGCCCTCGCCCAGTCC
CTATCCCATACACAATGGGACAGGAACAAGCCCGGCTGGGAGGCTCTAAAGCCTCAGCTCCACGGTACCT
CCCGGGTTATGTTAGCTCAGTTACAGTACCATAAGATACATTGATGAGTTTGGACAAACCACAACTAGAA
TGCAGTGAAAAAAATGCTTTATTTGTGAAATTTGTGATGCTATTGCTTTATTTGTAACCATTATAAGCTG
CAATAAACAAGTTAACAACAACAATTGCATTCATTTTATGTTTCAGGTTCAGGGGGAGGTGTGGGAGGTT
TTTTAAAGCAAGTAAAACCTCCACGTACCTTAATATTACTTACTTATCATGGTAGCTTGGGCTGGCGTAA
TAGCGAAGAGGCCCGCACCGATCGCCCTTCCCAACAGTTGCGCAGCCTGAATGGCGAATGGCAAATTGTA
AGCGTTAATATTTTGTTAAAATTCGCGTTAAATTTTTGTTAAATCAGCTCATTTTTTAACCAATAGGCCG
AAATCGGCAAAATCCCTTATAAATCAAAAGAATAGACCGA
