[The description below was written by a language model from this plasmid's Addgene catalogue record.]
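Description:
pGL2 enhancer- F6 Sp-1 mut is a mammalian luciferase reporter plasmid built on the pGL2 enhancer backbone (5,854 bp without insert) and used to measure promoter activity in transfected cells. It is propagated in E. coli under ampicillin selection. The record does not give the copy number or list the origin of replication. In the pGL2 family, the enhancer version carries a luciferase coding sequence with no promoter of its own, plus an SV40 enhancer elsewhere in the vector. Luciferase output therefore depends on the promoter fragment cloned upstream, and the enhancer raises otherwise weak signals.

The insert is a 188 bp fragment of the human NOS3 (endothelial nitric oxide synthase, eNOS) promoter, designated F6. It is cloned between KpnI and XhoI sites, both of which are retained, so that it sits upstream of the luciferase gene on the backbone. The catalogue lists luciferase as a C-terminal "fusion," but the arrangement is a transcriptional reporter rather than a protein fusion. This version of F6 carries a mutation in the Sp1 binding element at position −103 of the promoter, which the depositor notes was introduced with a mutagenic oligonucleotide.

The construct comes from a functional dissection of the human eNOS promoter that examined the need for Sp1 and GATA factors in basal transcription in endothelial cells. It is typically compared with the corresponding wild-type F6 reporter to test how much loss of the Sp1 site reduces promoter-driven luciferase activity. No feature table was supplied, so the exact boundaries of the fragment and the other backbone elements cannot be confirmed from the record.
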