Addgene plasmid #22439: pGL2 enhancer- F6 Sp-1 mut
Depositing lab: William Sessa. Depositing organization: Yale University. Publication: Functional analysis of the human endothelial nitric oxide synthase promoter. Sp1 and GATA factors are necessary for basal transcription in endothelial cells. Zhang R, Min W, Sessa WC. J Biol Chem. 1995 Jun 23. 270(25):15320-6. 10.1074/jbc.270.25.15320 PubMed 7541039.
Backbone
  Vector backbone: pGL2 enhancer
  Backbone size w/o insert (bp): 5854
  Vector type: Mammalian Expression
Growth in bacteria
  Bacterial resistance: Ampicillin, 100 μg/mL
  Growth temperature: 37°C
  Growth strain: DH5alpha
  Copy number: Unknown
Gene/Insert
  Gene/Insert name: F6 Sp-1 mut
  Species: H. sapiens (human)
  Insert size (bp): 188
  GenBank ID: HSU24214
  Entrez Gene: NOS3 (a.k.a. ECNOS, eNOS)
  Tag / fusion protein: luciferase reporter gene (C terminal on backbone)
  Cloning method: Restriction Enzyme; 5′ cloning site KpnI (not destroyed); 3′ cloning site XhoI (not destroyed)
  Sequencing primers: 5′ see article
Terms and licenses: Academic/Nonprofit Terms; Industry Terms: Not Available to Industry
Depositor comments: Sp1 mutation (−103) oligo is - GGATAGGGACTGGGCGAGG
How to cite: pGL2 enhancer- F6 Sp-1 mut was a gift from William Sessa (Addgene plasmid # 22439 ; http://n2t.net/addgene:22439 ; RRID:Addgene_22439)
